Addgene plasmid #49346: pGLB2 5'3'
Purpose: luciferase reporter with Bmp2 promoter (1702 bp) and Bmp2 3'UTR (2015 bp)
Depositing lab: Melissa Rogers. Depositing organization: Rutgers, The State University of New Jersey. Publication: Conservation of Bmp2 post-transcriptional regulatory mechanisms. Fritz DT, Liu D, Xu J, Jiang S, Rogers MB. J Biol Chem. 2004 Nov 19;279(47):48950-8. Epub 2004 Sep 9. 10.1074/jbc.M409620200 PubMed 15358784.
Backbone
  Vector backbone: pGL2 basic
  Backbone manufacturer: Promega
  Backbone size w/o insert (bp): 5598
  Vector type: Luciferase
Growth in bacteria
  Bacterial resistance: Ampicillin, 100 μg/mL
  Growth temperature: 37°C
  Growth strain: DH5alpha
  Copy number: High Copy
Gene/Insert 1
  Gene/Insert name: Bmp2 distal promoter (alt names: Bmp2; Construct B)
  Species: M. musculus (mouse)
  Insert size (bp): 1700
  Entrez Gene: Bmp2 (a.k.a. Bmp2a)
  Promoter: -
  Tag / fusion protein: luciferase (C terminal on backbone)
  Cloning method: Restriction Enzyme; 5′ cloning site NheI (destroyed during cloning); 3′ cloning site XhoI (not destroyed)
  Sequencing primers: 5′ NA; 3′ LucNrev
Gene/Insert 2
  Gene/Insert name: Bmp2 3' UTR (alt name: Bmp2)
  Species: M. musculus (mouse)
  Insert size (bp): 2215
  Entrez Gene: Bmp2 (a.k.a. Bmp2a)
  Promoter: -
  Cloning method: Restriction Enzyme; 5′ cloning site StyI (destroyed during cloning); 3′ cloning site SalI (destroyed during cloning)
  Sequencing primers: 5′ LucF
Terms and licenses: Academic/Nonprofit Terms; Industry Terms: Not Available to Industry
Depositor comments: 5' region contains nt –1,237 to 471 relative to distal transcription start. 3' region contains nt 9574-11604 relative to distal transcription start and contains two Bmp2 polyadenylation signals yielding 3’UTRs of 870 and 1185 nt (Liu et al. PMID 18703506) and downstream flanking sequence.
How to cite: pGLB2 5'3' was a gift from Melissa Rogers (Addgene plasmid # 49346 ; http://n2t.net/addgene:49346 ; RRID:Addgene_49346)
