[The description below was written by a language model from this plasmid's Addgene catalogue record.]
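Description:
pGLB2 5'3' is a firefly luciferase reporter plasmid built on the promoterless Promega pGL2 basic backbone (about 5.6 kb before inserts). It is maintained in E. coli as a high-copy plasmid under ampicillin selection. The record supplies no feature table, so the origin and other backbone elements are not itemised. No mammalian selection marker is listed, which is consistent with use in transient transfection assays.

The payload places luciferase between two regulatory regions of the mouse Bmp2 gene. Upstream, a roughly 1.7 kb fragment of the Bmp2 distal promoter, spanning nucleotides –1,237 to +471 relative to the distal transcription start, was cloned between the NheI and XhoI sites, with NheI destroyed. This fragment is the only promoter driving the reporter. Downstream of the luciferase coding region, a fragment covering the Bmp2 3'UTR (nucleotides 9574–11604 relative to the distal start) was inserted through StyI and SalI sites, both of which were destroyed. According to the depositor, this region carries two native Bmp2 polyadenylation signals that yield 3'UTRs of 870 and 1185 nt, along with downstream flanking genomic sequence. The record gives inconsistent sizes for this fragment: 2015 bp in the purpose statement and 2215 bp in the insert field.

Because transcription initiation and mRNA 3' end processing are both directed by Bmp2 sequences, luciferase output reflects combined transcriptional and post-transcriptional control of the gene. The construct is suited to studying how the Bmp2 3'UTR influences expression, for example through message stability, polyadenylation site choice or translation.
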