>Addgene plasmid #49346 | pGLB2 5'3' | addgene partial sequence | sequence record 75171 | Luc-F 5'-CAGTCAAGTAACAACCGCGA-3'
TTGTGTTTGTGGACGAAGTACCGAAAGGTCTTACCGGAAAACTCGACGCAAGAAAAATCAGAGAGATCCT
CATAAAGGCCAAGAAGGGCGGAAAGTCCAAATTGTAAAATGTAACTGTATTCAGCGATGACGAAATTCTT
AGCTATTGTAATACTGCGATGAGTGGCAGGGCGGGGCGTAATTTTTTTAAGGCAGTTATTGGTGCCCTTA
AACGCCTGGTTGCTACGCCTGAATAAGTGATAATAAGCGGATGAATGGCAGAAATTCGCCGGATCTTTGT
GAAGGAACCTTACTTCTGTGGTGTGACATAATTGGACAAACTACCTACAGAGATTTAAAGCTCTAAGGTA
AATATAAAATTTTTAAGTGTATAATGTGTTAAACTACTGATTCTAATTGTTTGTGTATTTTAGATTCCAA
CCTATGGAACTGATGAATGGGAGCAGTGGTGGAATGCCTTTAATGAGGAAAACCTGTTGAGCTCAGCGCA
ATCTCCATGTTGTACCTAGATGAAAATGAAAAGGTTGTGCTAAAAAATTATCAGGACATGGTTGTGGAGG
GCTGCGGGTGTCGTTAGCACAGCAAGAATAAATAAATAAATATATATATTTTAGAAACAGAAAAAACCCT
ACTCCCCCTGCCTCCCCCCCAAAAAAACCAGCTGACACTTTAATATTTCCCAATGAAGACTTTATTTATG
GAATGGAATGGAAAAAAACACAGCTATTTTGAAAATATATTTATATCTACGAAAAGAAGTTGGGAAAACA
AATATTTTAATCAGAGAATTATTCCTTAAAGATTTAAAATGTATTTAGTTGTACATTTTATATGGGTTCA
ACTCCAGCACATGAAGTATAATGGTCAGAGTTATTTTGTATTTATTTACTATTATAACCACTTTTTAGGG
AAAAAAGATAGTTAATTTGTATTTATATGTAATCAGAAGAAATATCGGGTTTGTATATAATTTTCAAAAA
GAATTGTAGTTGTTTTT
