>Addgene plasmid #49346 | pGLB2 5'3' | addgene partial sequence | sequence record 75174 | MoCloF 5'-agcgaggaagcggaagagcg-3'
CCTACGAGTTGCATGATAAAGAAGACAGTCATAAGTGCGGCGACGATAGTCATGCCCCGCGCCCACCGGA
AGGAGCTGACTGGGTTGAAGGCTCTCAAGGGCATCGGTCGACGGATCGATCCAGACATGATAAGATACAT
TGATGAGTTTGGACAAACCACAACTAGAATGCAGTGAAAAAAATGCTTTATTTGTGAAATTTGTGATGCT
ATTGCTTTATTTGTAACCATTATAAGCTGCAATAAACAAGTTAACAACAACAATTGCATTCATTTTATGT
TTCAGGTTCAGGGGGAGGTGTGGGAGGTTTTTTAAAGCAAGTAAAACCTCTACAAATGTGGTATGGCTGA
TTATGATCTCTAGTCAAGGCACTATACATCAAATATTCCTTATTAACCCCTTTACAAATTAAAAAGCTAA
AGGTACACAATTTTTGAGCATAGTTATTAATAGCAGACACTCTATGCCTGTGTGGAGTAAGAAAAAACAG
TATGTTATGATTATAACTGTTATGCCTACTTATAAAGGTTACAGAATATTTTTCCATAATTTTCTTGTAT
AGCAGTGCAGCTTTTTCCTTTGTGGTGTAAATAGCAAAGCAAGCAAGAGTTCTATTACTAAACACAGCAT
GACTCAAAAAACTTAGCAATTCTGAAGGAAAGTCCTTGGGGGGATCCTTATGGAATGATCGCACTCCCAT
CTGGAGGACTTGGAGATGTAAATATGTGGTTCATTCATTTTATAAGATGTTAAGATTGCAGTTTGTTACA
GTGCCCATGGCAAGCAAGAGACATTAGAGAATGACTGAAGGACCAGGAGGACAAGGCTACCCATAGTTGG
GTCTAATCGTTTCTACCTGTGCAACAACTAAAGGGATAAGGAACACATCAAAAGCTAACCAGGGTAGTCA
TTTAAAACAAGATCTTCAGAACCTTAAGGTTTCCGAAGGTAAGTGTGCTTGGGGTCATTGCACGGAGGTC
CTTGGGAAGAATTTA
