>Addgene plasmid #49346 | pGLB2 5'3' | addgene partial sequence | sequence record 75175 | LucNrev 5'-CCTTATGCAGTTGCTCTCC-3'
AGAATGGCGCCGGGCCTTTCTTTATGTTTTTGGCGTCTTCCATTTTACCAACAGTACCGGAATGCCAAGC
TTACTTAGATCTCGAGACAGTCCAGCCGCGCGTCTCGGGTTGCCAAACCGGGTGACCTCGCGCTCCGAGC
CCTCGGGCCAAGTGTCTTTTGTGGCAGCCTGGGGTCCACTCACTCTTCCGCCCGCTCGCCTTGGGCGCTC
ACTCCTGGGTCAGAGTGGCCCCGCATTGAGGGTAAGACTGTGCTCCGGACTCCCGGTTCTTAGCGTCGGT
CCGCGACTCTAGCTTCTCCCGGACAGCCGAGGCCACAGCGCCAGGCGCGCACAGTCTGGAGTTCCAACCC
GTGTCGTGCCAGTCCCTCGAAGCCGCGGGTGACCCTCGCGTCTTTCGCCGGGAGGGCGTCCGGTGCCTGG
TGTCGCCTGGGGAGGCTACGTCCGGGGCTGCCAATCCCGGGCGGGCTGTGGGAAGCGCAGCGGCGGCGGG
CGCAGTGCGAGCAGGGCTCTGCGCGGCAGGGCGAGGACTCCGGCGGCGACGACGGAGGCGCCGTGGCGCG
GCGCTCGCGGCTTTTAAAGGAGACGCCGCCTGCCGGCTCCCTCCCGGCCGTGGCCGAACACCTCCCCCTC
GGAGGCGCAGCGCGCCGGGGATCCCCGGGCGGGCGGGAGCGGCGCGCAGGGGTGTGGACGGCGCGCCCTA
CGGGGCGGCCGCGGTGGAGCGGGGCGGGGCGAGCGCGCGGCCGCTAAGGGGTCGCGTCCCGGATGAGTGT
GAAGCCGACCCCCGGGACCTGGATCCGCGCCCACAGCTGCGGGAGACTAGGGCAAATCCAGAGTCCACTG
GCCTCTGAGTTCCCTCATTGGGCCAATATTCAACTTGAGTTTGAAGTTTTTAGGTAA
