>Addgene plasmid #49346 | pGLB2 5'3' | addgene partial sequence | sequence record 75176 | pUC-3
GGCGATCGGTGCGGGCCTCTTCGCTATTACGCCAGCCCAAGCTACCATGATAAGTAAGTAATATTAAGGT
ACGTGGAGGTTTTACTTGCTTTAAAAAACCTCCCACACCTCCCCCTGAACCTGAAACATAAAATGAATGC
AATTGTTGTTGTTAACTTGTTTATTGCAGCTTATAATGGTTACAAATAAAGCAATAGCATCACAAATTTC
ACAAATAAAGCATTTTTTTCACTGCATTCTAGTTGTGGTTTGTCCAAACTCATCAATGTATCTTATGGTA
CTGTAACTGAGCTAACATAACCCGGGAGGTACCGAGCTCTTACGCGTGCTAGAAACAGCCAGGGCCTAAT
TTCCCTCTGTGGGTTGCTAATCCGATTTAGGTGAACGAACCTAGAGTTATTTTAGCTCCCCGACTGAAAA
GCTAGCACACGTGGGTAAAAAAATCATTAAAGCCCCTGCTTCTGGTCTTTCTCGGTCTTTGCTTTGCAAA
CTGGAAAGATCTGGTTCACAACGTAACGTTATTCACTCTGGTCTTCTACAGGAATGCTCAGCCCATAGTT
TTGGGGGTCCTGTGGGTAGCCAGTGGTGGTACTATGAAGGCTCCTGAATGTAGGGAGAAATGGAAAGATT
TCAAAAAAGAATCCTGGCTCAGCAGCTTTGGGGACATTTCCAGCTGAGGAAGAAAACTGGCTTGGCCACA
GCCAGAGCCTTACTGCTGGAGACCCAGTGGAGAGAGAGGACCAGGCAGAAAATTCAAAGGTCTCAAACCG
GAATTGTCTTGTTACCTGACTCTGGAGTAGGTGGGTGTGGAAGGGAAGATAAATATCACAAGTATCGAAG
TGATCGCTTCTATAAAGAGAATTTCTATTAACTCTCATTGTCCCCTCACATGGACACACACACACACACA
CACACACACACACACACATCACTAGAAGGGATGTCCACTTTACAAGTGTGTATCTATGTTCAGAAACCTG
TACCCGTATTTTTATA
